Addgene plasmid #139414: pGWKS7
Purpose: Fluoroescent marker for use in Cryptococcus neoformans. Contains a codon optimised mRuby3 marker.
Depositing lab: James Fraser. Depositing organization: University of Queensland. Publication: Broadening the spectrum of fluorescent protein tools for use in the encapsulated human fungal pathogen Cryptococcus neoformans. Spencer GWK, Chua SMH, Erpf PE, Wizrah MSI, Dyba TG, Condon ND, Fraser JA. Fungal Genet Biol. 2020 May;138:103365. doi: 10.1016/j.fgb.2020.103365. Epub 2020 Mar 4. PubMed 32145317.
Backbone
  Vector backbone: pBlueScript II SK(-)
  Backbone manufacturer: Stratagene
  Vector type: Yeast Expression
  Selectable markers: Nourseothricin
Growth in bacteria
  Bacterial resistance: Ampicillin, 100 μg/mL
  Growth temperature: 37°C
  Growth strain: DH5alpha
  Copy number: High Copy
Gene/Insert
  Gene/Insert name: mRuby3 (alt name: Noureothricin (NAT))
  Species: Synthetic, Entacmaea quadricolor, Streptomyces noursei
  Promoter: TEF1
  Cloning method: Gibson Cloning
Terms and licenses: Academic/Nonprofit Terms; Industry Terms: Not Available to Industry
Depositor comments: Contains the codon optimised mRuby3 marker in the multicloning site of pBlueScript II SK-.
How to cite: pGWKS7 was a gift from James Fraser (Addgene plasmid # 139414 ; http://n2t.net/addgene:139414 ; RRID:Addgene_139414)
