[The description below was written by a language model from this plasmid's Addgene catalogue record and pLannotate feature annotations shown in this document.]
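Description:
pGWKS7 is a fluorescent-marker plasmid for the encapsulated human fungal pathogen Cryptococcus neoformans, built on the pBlueScript II SK(-) cloning backbone and catalogued as a yeast expression vector. In E. coli it is maintained as a high-copy plasmid through the ColE1/pUC-type origin and selected with ampicillin via the β-lactamase gene and its native promoter. The annotated 8.4 kb sequence also retains typical pBluescript remnants: fragments of the f1/M13 phage origin, lacZα and lacI fragments, the lac promoter, operator and CAP site, and T7 and T3 promoters flanking the split multiple cloning site.

The payload, assembled into the multiple cloning site by Gibson cloning, is an mRuby3 coding sequence codon-optimised for Cryptococcus. mRuby3 is a constitutively fluorescent red protein derived from Entacmaea quadricolor with low acid sensitivity. The record lists TEF1 as the promoter, but no fungal promoter or terminator is annotated in the feature table. The roughly 1.2 kb of unannotated sequence upstream of mRuby3 and the stretch downstream of it presumably hold such regulatory elements, although this cannot be confirmed from the annotation. A separate cassette, lying outside the MCS region and on the opposite strand, carries the Streptomyces noursei nat1 nourseothricin acetyltransferase gene, which provides nourseothricin selection of fungal transformants. Its regulatory sequences are likewise not annotated. No fungal replication origin is annotated, and the record does not say how the plasmid is maintained in Cryptococcus.

The plasmid belongs to a set of tools intended to broaden the range of fluorescent proteins usable in C. neoformans, supplying a red marker for that organism.
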