Features (pLannotate 1.2.2; 16 found; start..end, strand, type, name):
   1027..1590    -  CDS            NrsR: nourseothricin acetyltransferase; Streptomyces noursei nat1; confers resistance to nourseothricin
   2439..2570    +  rep_origin     M13 ori (fragment): M13 bacteriophage origin of replication; arrow indicates direction of (+) strand synthesis
   2574..2729    -  CDS            lacZα (fragment): LacZα fragment of β-galactosidase; lacZ fragment
   2737..2755    +  promoter       T7 promoter: promoter for bacteriophage T7 RNA polymerase
   2764..2784    -  misc_feature   MCS (fragment): pBluescript multiple cloning site
   4007..4717    +  CDS            mRuby3: mRuby3 is a basic (constitutively fluorescent) red fluorescent protein published in 2016, derived from Entacmaea quadricolor. It has low acid sensitivity.
   5361..5397    -  misc_feature   MCS (fragment): pBluescript multiple cloning site
   5410..5428    -  promoter       T3 promoter: promoter for bacteriophage T3 RNA polymerase
   5473..5489    -  protein_bind   lac operator: The lac repressor binds to the lac operator to inhibit transcription in E. coli. This inhibition can be relieved by adding lactose or isopropyl-β-D-thiogalactopyranoside (IPTG). lac repressor encoded by lacI
   5497..5527    -  promoter       lac promoter: promoter for the E. coli lac operon
   5542..5563    -  protein_bind   CAP binding site: CAP binding activates transcription in the presence of cAMP. E. coli catabolite activator protein
   5576..5668    -  CDS            lacI (fragment): lac repressor; lacI; The lac repressor binds to the lac operator to inhibit transcription in E. coli. This inhibition can be relieved by adding lactose or isopropyl-β-D-thiogalactopyranoside (IPTG).
   5851..6439    -  rep_origin     ori: high-copy-number ColE1/pMB1/pBR322/pUC origin of replication
   6610..7470    -  CDS            AmpR: β-lactamase; bla; confers resistance to ampicillin, carbenicillin, and related antibiotics
   7471..7575    -  promoter       AmpR promoter: bla
   7602..7618    +  rep_origin     f1 ori (fragment): f1 bacteriophage origin of replication; arrow indicates direction of (+) strand synthesis
>Addgene plasmid #139414 | pGWKS7 | addgene full sequence | sequence record 292549 | Addgene NGS Result
ACCAAACCAGTCTGTGCCAAGTGGATTGCTTATGCATCGAGTGGCGAGCCCACTGACCTCTGGGCCCCTT
TTTTGAACTATAAAAAGCGGCCAAGTCTGATTTCGGTCTCACAATCATCAACATCGACTTCTCTTTTCGC
CTCGATCAACCTAAACAACGGTCACTCAGCCATGAACTGGACAATGGAATATTTCGCCTTGCCTTGGATC
TTTGGCCTCTAGACTCAATCAACGTCAGGATAAAGGTGAGCATAGGTTGCTCACTCACTGTAGCCTTTTT
TTCCCTTCTTCTTGGTCCAGATGGTTCCCAAGGCTCTATAAAGTGTATCTGTCAGTTCCACTTCCTTACT
CCGAAGCGATTCAGAGTTGTAAAGTGCGTCTGACCCCCTGATTATATCTCAAAGTCCCTTCACAAATTCA
GACATGATGCGATAAAGTGCCGGATTGTCATTCGCGTCTTGTGACTGTATAGAAAGTGCCGGCATCCTCT
TTTCTTTTCCTCTTTGGCCGAGCGACTCAGAGTTGTGAAGCCTGCTGGTATCTGTCTGTTCCCTTGCCCT
GATAAAGAATATCGAAGAGCATTTCTTTGATTCACAATACGTTGACGAATGGTGTGATGGATCCTAAGCA
GCGCCAGCCCTTTGAACTTGTGTCGAAAAAAAAAAAAAAACAGCATATGATACGTAAAGGGAAGAAAAGG
ATGGAGCTGACTGTTTTGACAGGCATAATTTTGAGCGTGCTTCATTGGCCGGTTTATCTGTATTAACACG
GAAGAGATGTAGAAACTAGCTTCCTGGTTTCAGAGACAAGGAGCCATGAAGATCCTGAGGATTCAACGGC
GTTGCTGAGGGTGGGAAGGATGGTATTGTTGTCTGTAGATAGATTAATGGGCATATAATGTCAAAAAAGA
TGATTGACACGATGTCTGTCTCGAATTCGCAGTGTGCTAAAATTGTATCACTTCTCTAATATGTATATAT
ACACCCTCTAAGGAAAATTAACCCCTTACCGCCTTCACGAATTCTTAGGGGCAGGGCATGCTCATGTAGA
GCGCCTGCTCGCCGTCCGAGGCGGTGCCGTCGTACAGGGCGGTGTCCAGGCCGCAGAGGGTGAACCCCAT
CCGCCGGTACGCGTGGATAGCCGGTGCGTTAACGTTGGTGACCTCCAGCCAGAGGTGCCCGGCGCCCCGC
TCGCGGGCGAACTCCGTCGCGAGCCCCATCAACGCGCGCCCGACCCCGTGCCCCCGGTGCTCCGGGGCGA
CCTCGATGTCCTCGACGGTCAGCCGGCGGTTCCAGCCGGAGTACGAGACGACCACGAAGCCCGCCAGGTC
GCCGTCGTCCCCGTACGCGACGAACGTCCGGGAGTCCGGGTCGCCGTCCTCCCCGTCGTCCGATTCGTCG
TCCGATTCGTCGTCGGGGAACACCTTGGTCAGGGGCGGGTCCACCGGCACCTCCCGCAGGGTGAAGCCGT
CCCCGGTGGCGGTGACGCGGAAGACGGTGTCGGTGGTGAAGGACCCATCCAGTGCCTCGATGGCCTCGGC
GTCCCCCGGGACACTGGTGCGGTACCGGTAAGCCGTGTCGTCAAGAGTGGCGGCCGCCATAGACATGTTG
GGCGAGTTTACTAATGGAAAAAGACAATTAGCAAAGAGGCTGCATATTAGGAGACGCGGTGAAGATTGGG
GAGGACAATAGGGTCCGTGCACCAAAAAGTCCTGACGGCAGCTCTGTTCAACGCACATCCATCTCTTCCA
GCTATGCGTGTGGCACCAGCACGGATGGATTGTTGCACCAAAAGGACAAGGCGAGATGGATGCAGGTCGA
GGCGATGCGGTGCTATCGGCCCTCGTTGTCGAACGCCACGTCGTCCTCTCGGCGACCGTCAATCCTGGAA
GGAAATGACCAAGCGTGCACCCAGCATCCAGCATCCAACATCCAGCACCCAGCACCTAGCACCCATGATC
CAATGGCCGGCATGCAGATCAGCGTGGGGAGAGCACCATCTAGCAGCCCCTGGCAGGCCCAGCATTGTGC
TCGGATGTGCGATAGGCGGTGGGTGCGATAAGGTGGATTAGTGGAGGATGGAGGACTGAGTGGCGGGCAA
GGGAAGGGGGCGGGAAGATGACTCACCTTGGGCAGTGGGTGGGGGATGCGGTATAGGGGATGTATGTGGA
TGCTGGCGGAGGATAGAAGCTGTAAGCTGAGCTGGTGCCAACGGTGACGCTGTGAGAGTGGTCTCGGCGA
CCCTGACGGCGACTCGGCGTTACCCCGTGTGGCACACCGGACGCGCGTCGAGTGACGTTGCTGCTATTGT
TGTTACCATCATCCTCTCCTCCGACAACCATACACTCAGTGCACACCATGCCACTCGAATCCTGCATGCT
TATGTGAGTCCTCCCCTTCCCGTGCGCCGCTCTCCAGCTCACATCCTCGCAGCCATGGACTCAACCCTAT
CTCGGTCTATTCTTTTGATTTATAAGGGATTTTGCCGATTTCGGCCTATTGGTTAAAAAAATGAGCTGAT
TTAACAAAAATTTAACGCGAATTTTAACAAAATATTAACGCTTACAATTTCCATTCGCCATTCAGGCTGC
GCAACTGTTGGGAAGGGCGATCGGTGCGGGCCTCTTCGCTATTACGCCAGCTGGCGAAAGGGGGATGTGC
TGCAAGGCGATTAAGTTGGGTAACGCCAGGGTTTTCCCAGTCACGACGTTGTAAAACGACGGCCAGTGAG
CGCGCGTAATACGACTCACTATAGGGCGAATTGGGTACCGGGCCCCCCCTCGAGCATTCTATGCTATACG
GTACAAGATTGTGGCTACTATGCAAGCTCCATAGCGAATGATCTTACACTGACCTTGTCGACCGTTCTGA
ATGATTAACAATGGTCGCAAGTGTGGTTGACCCACCTGCGGGCGCTTCTTAACTATCTATCATCGGTATG
TCAAGTATCACTCCCTTTAAACAAAAGAATAAGAGCATAATACAGCAGTCTCATCATGGCAACCCTTCGC
GCAATGTACAAAAAGCAGCCAGAAGCCCCCACGCACAAGCAATAATGTCGTGTTCTACCCTGCCATGAAC
AAGCGTCATGGCCATTAGCGAACGCCCCAATATTCAGCCCCATTCGCCAAGCAAGTTGCCTCGCCCCCTT
CCCAGAAGATCATGGGCATCTCGTCTTCTTCTAATTTCGCATTTTGTGAAGCTCCATTCATGCACGTCGG
CTTCTGGACGACTCTTATCATATGCATTGGCCTGCTCGGTGTGAGGATGAGCCACTCCCACATGTTTAGA
CGGCAGGGGCCTCTTGCCACCCGTTGAATTTTTGGTGCGAAGACGTGCCTGGGAACGACCTCCACTTTAA
ATTTCTCCGTTGTTGCGGTCGCTCCATCCTCCTCACATTTCTTGCCTCCTAAGTCCCATGTGCCACACTC
GGTGAAAAACGGAGTTTGATACGGATGAAATTTCCAGTGAGCTTTTCACATTCTGGAGGTTTCGAAAAAA
ATTGTGGGATTTTCTGAATTAATCCGAGAATCCGCCCTGCCCATCAACCGGAAAGAATTAAATCCCTCGC
ACATTCCTTTCTCCCACCACCTTCTTTATCTCTACATTCTTTAACCAAAACACCTAGGTGAGTACCCAAA
GTCTTTTGACACCTTTGAAAATCCGCGCCAGTCGTAGGGCACGTAAAACAATTCTCGCTGGTGGCTTCTG
CAGGTGAAGTCGGGGCAGAGTGGAGCTGAGCATGGTCGACCACCCACATCATTCTGTCTTGTTTTTGGCG
ATGTCTTCCATGCTTTTGCCCTCATCTGTTGCGTCGACTGCAGAGTACTGTTTTGCCACTACTGAGCTCA
ACATGGGCTTGTGTGTGGTGAAGAAAAAAATTTGGTGGCTCTTGAAAATTTTCAACCCATCGGATACATG
CCCTTCCAACTCACAACGCCCTAACACTTTATTGTCCTATCATTGCCTCTTCGCACATGCTAACGATCTC
CACAGAAAACTTCAAAATGGTCTCCAAGGGCGAGGAGCTCATCAAGGAGAACATGCGTATGAAGGTCGTC
ATGGAGGGTTCTGTCAACGGCCACCAGTTCAAGTGCACTGGTGAGGGTGAGGGCAGGCCCTACGAGGGTG
TCCAGACCATGAGGATCAAGGTCATCGAGGGTGGTCCCCTCCCTTTCGCCTTCGACATTCTTGCCACCTC
TTTCATGTACGGCTCCCGTACCTTCATCAAGTACCCCGCCGACATCCCTGACTTCTTCAAGCAGTCCTTC
CCTGAGGGTTTCACTTGGGAGAGGGTTACCAGGTACGAGGACGGTGGTGTCGTCACCGTCACCCAGGACA
CCTCCCTTGAGGACGGCGAGCTCGTCTACAACGTCAAGGTCAGGGGCGTTAACTTCCCCTCCAACGGTCC
CGTCATGCAGAAGAAGACCAAGGGTTGGGAGCCTAACACTGAGATGATGTACCCTGCTGACGGTGGTCTC
AGGGGTTACACTGACATCGCTCTCAAGGTTGACGGTGGTGGCCACCTCCACTGCAACTTCGTCACTACTT
ACAGGTCTAAGAAGACCGTCGGCAACATCAAGATGCCCGGTGTCCACGCCGTTGACCACCGTCTCGAGAG
GATCGAGGAGTCCGACAACGAGACCTACGTTGTCCAGAGGGAGGTCGCTGTTGCCAAGTACTCCAACCTT
GGTGGTGGCATGGACGAGCTCTACAAGTAGAAGGTTGAGCGCGTAATAGTGGGTTGGTCTTGTCTCTATC
CATTCATCTGTGAGACATACTGATTTCAACTTTTTCATCAGATAATAAGGATGGTGTGAGATAAGCAAGG
CTGGGTTATGAGGTTTGGGACTAGATGGTGTTTCGCGTCTAAAGGTGAGTCTTCGTTGGTTCAATCACAT
TGATCTGATCGCTGATCAATTGTCAGCCTCTGAATGTGCTCTTGAAGAAAATGGTTGTCTGTAAGAATCC
AGAACCAAAAACGGTCATTTCAAGTATGTATCCTCCGTGAAGTTCCTTTAGCTCTTGCTAATATTGGACT
TTAGCGTGCTTTAGCCAAAGACAGGGTCGCGAGGTTAAGAGGATGGGCCAGGAAAAATCTAAGTTAGATT
TGTCACACAAAGAAAAAGATTGTCTCAGTTTTGGTTTTGTTTGGTTTGATTTATGCATAGGAAATATTTA
TGATCGAAATCACTCATTTCCTGCTTCGTAAATATCATCTACTATATGCTTCGTAAATGTCCATCTCCTA
CATATTGTGGATATGATAAATGCAATCCTCTCGTCTACACTCTCGGCTTATGCCTTTGTCTTCTTTGCGC
TCCTTTTAGCCTTCTTTTTATTCCTAGTCTTCAAGCCCATCACTAGTTCTAGAGCGGCCGCCACCGCGGT
GGAGCTCCAGCTTTTGTTCCCTTTAGTGAGGGTTAATTGCGCGCTTGGCGTAATCATGGTCATAGCTGTT
TCCTGTGTGAAATTGTTATCCGCTCACAATTCCACACAACATACGAGCCGGAAGCATAAAGTGTAAAGCC
TGGGGTGCCTAATGAGTGAGCTAACTCACATTAATTGCGTTGCGCTCACTGCCCGCTTTCCAGTCGGGAA
ACCTGTCGTGCCAGCTGCATTAATGAATCGGCCAACGCGCGGGGAGAGGCGGTTTGCGTATTGGGCGCTC
TTCCGCTTCCTCGCTCACTGACTCGCTGCGCTCGGTCGTTCGGCTGCGGCGAGCGGTATCAGCTCACTCA
AAGGCGGTAATACGGTTATCCACAGAATCAGGGGATAACGCAGGAAAGAACATGTGAGCAAAAGGCCAGC
AAAAGGCCAGGAACCGTAAAAAGGCCGCGTTGCTGGCGTTTTTCCATAGGCTCCGCCCCCCTGACGAGCA
TCACAAAAATCGACGCTCAAGTCAGAGGTGGCGAAACCCGACAGGACTATAAAGATACCAGGCGTTTCCC
CCTGGAAGCTCCCTCGTGCGCTCTCCTGTTCCGACCCTGCCGCTTACCGGATACCTGTCCGCCTTTCTCC
CTTCGGGAAGCGTGGCGCTTTCTCATAGCTCACGCTGTAGGTATCTCAGTTCGGTGTAGGTCGTTCGCTC
CAAGCTGGGCTGTGTGCACGAACCCCCCGTTCAGCCCGACCGCTGCGCCTTATCCGGTAACTATCGTCTT
GAGTCCAACCCGGTAAGACACGACTTATCGCCACTGGCAGCAGCCACTGGTAACAGGATTAGCAGAGCGA
GGTATGTAGGCGGTGCTACAGAGTTCTTGAAGTGGTGGCCTAACTACGGCTACACTAGAAGAACAGTATT
TGGTATCTGCGCTCTGCTGAAGCCAGTTACCTTCGGAAAAAGAGTTGGTAGCTCTTGATCCGGCAAACAA
ACCACCGCTGGTAGCGGTGGTTTTTTTGTTTGCAAGCAGCAGATTACGCGCAGAAAAAAAGGATCTCAAG
AAGATCCTTTGATCTTTTCTACGGGGTCTGACGCTCAGTGGAACGAAAACTCACGTTAAGGGATTTTGGT
CATGAGATTATCAAAAAGGATCTTCACCTAGATCCTTTTAAATTAAAAATGAAGTTTTAAATCAATCTAA
AGTATATATGAGTAAACTTGGTCTGACAGTTACCAATGCTTAATCAGTGAGGCACCTATCTCAGCGATCT
GTCTATTTCGTTCATCCATAGTTGCCTGACTCCCCGTCGTGTAGATAACTACGATACGGGAGGGCTTACC
ATCTGGCCCCAGTGCTGCAATGATACCGCGAGACCCACGCTCACCGGCTCCAGATTTATCAGCAATAAAC
CAGCCAGCCGGAAGGGCCGAGCGCAGAAGTGGTCCTGCAACTTTATCCGCCTCCATCCAGTCTATTAATT
GTTGCCGGGAAGCTAGAGTAAGTAGTTCGCCAGTTAATAGTTTGCGCAACGTTGTTGCCATTGCTACAGG
CATCGTGGTGTCACGCTCGTCGTTTGGTATGGCTTCATTCAGCTCCGGTTCCCAACGATCAAGGCGAGTT
ACATGATCCCCCATGTTGTGCAAAAAAGCGGTTAGCTCCTTCGGTCCTCCGATCGTTGTCAGAAGTAAGT
TGGCCGCAGTGTTATCACTCATGGTTATGGCAGCACTGCATAATTCTCTTACTGTCATGCCATCCGTAAG
ATGCTTTTCTGTGACTGGTGAGTACTCAACCAAGTCATTCTGAGAATAGTGTATGCGGCGACCGAGTTGC
TCTTGCCCGGCGTCAATACGGGATAATACCGCGCCACATAGCAGAACTTTAAAAGTGCTCATCATTGGAA
AACGTTCTTCGGGGCGAAAACTCTCAAGGATCTTACCGCTGTTGAGATCCAGTTCGATGTAACCCACTCG
TGCACCCAACTGATCTTCAGCATCTTTTACTTTCACCAGCGTTTCTGGGTGAGCAAAAACAGGAAGGCAA
AATGCCGCAAAAAAGGGAATAAGGGCGACACGGAAATGTTGAATACTCATACTCTTCCTTTTTCAATATT
ATTGAAGCATTTATCAGGGTTATTGTCTCATGAGCGGATACATATTTGAATGTATTTAGAAAAATAAACA
AATAGGGGTTCCGCGCACATTTCCCCGAAAAGTGCCACCTGACGCGCCCTGTAGCGGCAAGATCTGCCCA
TAGACTTCAAATCATGGAATTGGACGTTTATCTTCTTGCTTTGGATATCCACCCTATCGTACAATCTTGG
CACTTTGGATCATACGAGGCACTTTGCGGACTAGGGAATGGTTATCATCAATTTCTTGGACCTCTCCATG
ACACCTGGCATCGTCGAGCTACCACAGCCCCCTGAATTCTTAAAGGCGAACCCCCCTTCCTAGGAACCTT
GAGCGCTGGACTGGATGGCACTCTGAGACCGCCTATGCTTAAGGACGCGAGCTTACCCTTCCATTGATGG
AAGTCGATCATTTATGATAATAGAACACGGCGGAACTTGACTTTACAGGCCAAGGGAAGCAACAGGAGAA
GAAGCTAAGGTTATAACAGGCTCAGCATATTTGTATATACGGTGCCATTCAACGCTGAACACTTTGTACT
CACGGTCTGCCCGTTGAATAACACCATCTGCTGATGATCATCCCAATTTGTGAGTCTTATTTGCCATTGA
TCCTGGTGTATAACCGATACTGAAGCCCTTTAGGTCTGATCAGTTATAGACGTGGTATATTCATTCTTCC
TAGATTAGCTATGCCGAAAGAGATGGATACCTTGATGTGACTGGAATGCCATGAAGCAGGAGATTGTAGC
AGCTCAAATTGGAGAAGGATGTTGCAACCGTCGGCCGTGAAGGTCTTGTCATATCTTTGTCTGCCTGGGA
GAATATGTACAAGTGCCCCGATGTTACTGATGGAAAACATCGTGTGGCGCGCCACGATACTTGTGTTAAT
TAA
